Addgene plasmid #129670: pYPQ290
Purpose: Gateway entry clone for CRISPR-Cas12b systems
Depositing lab: Yiping Qi. Depositing organization: University of Maryland, College Park. Publication: CRISPR-Cas12b enables efficient plant genome engineering. Ming M, Ren Q, Pan C, He Y, Zhang Y, Liu S, Zhong Z, Wang J, Malzahn AA, Wu J, Zheng X, Zhang Y, Qi Y. Nat Plants. 2020 Mar;6(3):202-208. doi: 10.1038/s41477-020-0614-6. Epub 2020 Mar 9. PubMed 32170285.
Backbone
  Vector backbone: pYPQ167
  Total vector size (bp): 6642
  Vector type: Plant Expression, CRISPR ; Gateway compatible AacCas12b entry clone
Growth in bacteria
  Bacterial resistance: Spectinomycin, 50 μg/mL
  Growth temperature: 37°C
  Growth strain: DH5alpha
  Copy number: High Copy
Gene/Insert
  Gene/Insert name: AacCas12b
  Species: Alicyclobacillus acidoterrestris
  Mutation: AacCas12b is rice codon optimized
Terms and licenses: Academic/Nonprofit Terms; Industry Terms: Not Available to Industry
How to cite: pYPQ290 was a gift from Yiping Qi (Addgene plasmid # 129670 ; http://n2t.net/addgene:129670 ; RRID:Addgene_129670)
