[The description below was written by a language model from this plasmid's Addgene catalogue record and pLannotate feature annotations shown in this document.]
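Description:
pYPQ290 is a 6,642 bp Gateway entry clone built on the pYPQ167 backbone that supplies the nuclease component of a plant CRISPR-Cas12b genome engineering system. It is maintained in E. coli at high copy through a ColE1/pUC-type origin and selected with spectinomycin via an aadA (SmR) aminoglycoside adenylyltransferase gene. That gene sits downstream of a class 1 integron Pc promoter fragment and a short remnant of a gentamicin resistance gene. Small lacI and lacZα fragments, a T7 promoter and the rrnB T1 and T2 terminators are backbone remnants; the terminators lie upstream of the cloning region, where they would insulate it from read-through transcription.

The payload is the AacCas12b (C2c1) coding sequence from Alicyclobacillus acidoterrestris, codon optimized for rice, followed by a nopaline synthase (NOS) terminator and polyadenylation signal. This unit is flanked by attL1 on the upstream side and attR5 on the downstream side, the site pairing used for the first module in a multisite Gateway LR reaction. No promoter is annotated between attL1 and the Cas12b open reading frame, so the nuclease would presumably be driven by a promoter in the destination vector after recombination, although the record does not name that vector or promoter. Any nuclear localization signals or epitope tags are likewise not annotated. The Addgene-sequenced and depositor-supplied records have the same length and the same thirteen features in the same order, differing only in the numbering start point. The plasmid is intended for assembly, alongside a compatible entry clone, into plant expression vectors for Cas12b-based genome editing.
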