Features (pLannotate 1.2.2; 13 found; start..end, strand, type, name):
     96..119     +  promoter       Pc promoter (fragment): intI1 (promoter lies within the coding sequence); class 1 integron promoter
    295..351     +  CDS            GmR (fragment): gentamycin acetyltransferase; aacC1; confers resistance to gentamycin
    358..1149    +  CDS            SmR: aminoglycoside adenylyltransferase (Murphy, 1985); aadA; confers resistance to spectinomycin and streptomycin
   1242..1830    +  rep_origin     ori: high-copy-number ColE1/pMB1/pBR322/pUC origin of replication
   2013..2105    +  CDS            lacI (fragment): lac repressor; lacI; The lac repressor binds to the lac operator to inhibit transcription in E. coli. This inhibition can be relieved by adding lactose or isopropyl-β-D-thiogalactopyranoside (IPTG).
   2160..2187    -  terminator     rrnB T2 terminator: transcription terminator T2 from the E. coli rrnB gene
   2319..2362    +  terminator     rrnB T1 terminator: Escherichia coli rrnB; transcription terminator T1 from the E. coli rrnB gene
   2409..2445    -  CDS            lacZα (fragment): LacZα fragment of β-galactosidase; lacZ fragment
   2461..2560    +  protein_bind   attL1: mutant version of attL; recombination site for the Gateway® LR reaction LR Clonase™
   2630..6013    +  CDS            cas12b: CS12B_ALIAG - Also known as c2c1 From Alicyclobacillus acidoterrestris (strain ATCC 49025 / DSM 3922 / CIP 106132 / NCIMB 13137 / GD3B).
   6092..6344    +  terminator     NOS terminator: nopaline synthase terminator and poly(A) signal
   6389..6512    +  protein_bind   attR5: mutant version of attR; recombination site for the Gateway® LR reaction LR Clonase™
   6530..6548    -  promoter       T7 promoter: promoter for bacteriophage T7 RNA polymerase
>Addgene plasmid #129670 | pYPQ290 | depositor full sequence | sequence record 250128 | pYPQ290 sequence 6642 bps
TGGACCAGCCAGGACAGAAATGCCTCGACTTCGCTGCTACCCAAGGTTGCCGGGTGACGCACACCGTGGA
AACGGATGAAGGCACGAACCCAGTGGACATAAGCCTGTTCGGTTCGTAAGCTGTAATGCAAGTAGCGTAT
GCGCTCACGCAACTGGTCCAGAACCTTGACCGAACGCAGCGGTGGTAACGGCGCAGTGGCGGTTTTCATG
GCTTGTTATGACTGTTTTTTTGGGGTACAGTCTATGCCTCGGGCATCCAAGCAGCAAGCGCGTTACGCCG
TGGGTCGATGTTTGATGTTATGGAGCAGCAACGATGTTACGCAGCAGGGCAGTCGCCCTAAAACAAAGTT
AAACATCATGAGGGAAGCGGTGATCGCCGAAGTATCGACTCAACTATCAGAGGTAGTTGGCGTCATCGAG
CGCCATCTCGAACCGACGTTGCTGGCCGTACATTTGTACGGCTCCGCAGTGGATGGCGGCCTGAAGCCAC
ACAGTGATATTGATTTGCTGGTTACGGTGACCGTAAGGCTTGATGAAACAACGCGGCGAGCTTTGATCAA
CGACCTTTTGGAAACTTCGGCTTCCCCTGGAGAGAGCGAGATTCTCCGCGCTGTAGAAGTCACCATTGTT
GTGCACGACGACATCATTCCGTGGCGTTATCCAGCTAAGCGCGAACTGCAATTTGGAGAATGGCAGCGCA
ATGACATTCTTGCAGGTATCTTCGAGCCAGCCACGATCGACATTGATCTGGCTATCTTGCTGACAAAAGC
AAGAGAACATAGCGTTGCCTTGGTAGGTCCAGCGGCGGAGGAACTCTTTGATCCGGTTCCTGAACAGGAT
CTATTTGAGGCGCTAAATGAAACCTTAACGCTATGGAACTCGCCGCCCGACTGGGCTGGCGATGAGCGAA
ATGTAGTGCTTACGTTGTCCCGCATTTGGTACAGCGCAGTAACCGGCAAAATCGCGCCGAAGGATGTCGC
TGCCGACTGGGCAATGGAGCGCCTGCCGGCCCAGTATCAGCCCGTCATACTTGAAGCTAGACAGGCTTAT
CTTGGACAAGAAGAAGATCGCTTGGCCTCGCGCGCAGATCAGTTGGAAGAATTTGTCCACTACGTGAAAG
GCGAGATCACCAAGGTAGTCGGCAAATAACCCTCGAGCCACCCATGACCAAAATCCCTTAACGTGAGTTA
CGCGTCGTTCCACTGAGCGTCAGACCCCGTAGAAAAGATCAAAGGATCTTCTTGAGATCCTTTTTTTCTG
CGCGTAATCTGCTGCTTGCAAACAAAAAAACCACCGCTACCAGCGGTGGTTTGTTTGCCGGATCAAGAGC
TACCAACTCTTTTTCCGAAGGTAACTGGCTTCAGCAGAGCGCAGATACCAAATACTGTCCTTCTAGTGTA
GCCGTAGTTAGGCCACCACTTCAAGAACTCTGTAGCACCGCCTACATACCTCGCTCTGCTAATCCTGTTA
CCAGTGGCTGCTGCCAGTGGCGATAAGTCGTGTCTTACCGGGTTGGACTCAAGACGATAGTTACCGGATA
AGGCGCAGCGGTCGGGCTGAACGGGGGGTTCGTGCACACAGCCCAGCTTGGAGCGAACGACCTACACCGA
ACTGAGATACCTACAGCGTGAGCTATGAGAAAGCGCCACGCTTCCCGAAGGGAGAAAGGCGGACAGGTAT
CCGGTAAGCGGCAGGGTCGGAACAGGAGAGCGCACGAGGGAGCTTCCAGGGGGAAACGCCTGGTATCTTT
ATAGTCCTGTCGGGTTTCGCCACCTCTGACTTGAGCGTCGATTTTTGTGATGCTCGTCAGGGGGGCGGAG
CCTATGGAAAAACGCCAGCAACGCGGCCTTTTTACGGTTCCTGGCCTTTTGCTGGCCTTTTGCTCACATG
TTCTTTCCTGCGTTATCCCCTGATTCTGTGGATAACCGTATTACCGCCTTTGAGTGAGCTGATACCGCTC
GCCGCAGCCGAACGACCGAGCGCAGCGAGTCAGTGAGCGAGGAAGCGGAAGAGCGCCCAATACGCAAACC
GCCTCTCCCCGCGCGTTGGCCGATTCATTAATGCAGCTGGCACGACAGGTTTCCCGACTGGAAAGCGGGC
AGTGAGCGCAACGCAATTAATACGCGTACCGCGAGCCAGGAAGAGTTTGTAGAAACGCAAAAAGGCCATC
CGTCAGGATGGCCTTCTGCTTAGTTTGATGCCTGGCAGTTTATGGCGGGCGTCCTGCCCGCCACCCTCCG
GGCCGTTGCTTCACAACGTTCAAATCCGCTCCCGGCGGATTTGTCCTACTCAGGAGAGCGTTCACCGACA
AACAACAGATAAAACGAAAGGCCCAGTCTTCCGACTGAGCCTTTCGTTTTATTTGATGCCTGGCAGTTCC
CTACTCTCGCGTTAACGCTTGCATGGATGTTTTCCCAGTCACGACGTTGTAAAACGACGGCCAGTCTTAA
GCTCGGGCCCCAAATAATGATTTTATTTTGACTGATAGTGACCTGTTCGTTGCAACAAATTGATGAGCAA
TGCTTTTTTATAATGCCAACTTTGTACAAAAAAGCAGGCTCCGAATTCGCCCTTCACCATGGCTCCTAAG
AAGAAGCGGAAGGTTGGTATTCACGGGGTGCCTGCGGCTGCGGTGAAGTCAATAAAAGTTAAACTCCGCC
TGGACGATATGCCAGAAATTCGGGCTGGCCTCTGGAAGCTTCACAAAGAGGTTAACGCTGGCGTCAGATA
TTACACGGAATGGTTGTCGCTGCTCCGGCAAGAAAATCTCTACAGAAGGTCGCCCAATGGTGATGGGGAA
CAAGAGTGCGACAAAACGGCGGAGGAATGCAAAGCGGAACTCCTTGAAAGACTTCGCGCGAGACAAGTCG
AAAACGGCCATAGAGGCCCGGCCGGTTCCGATGATGAATTGCTTCAGCTTGCGCGGCAGCTTTACGAATT
GCTCGTGCCGCAAGCCATAGGTGCAAAAGGAGACGCACAACAAATTGCAAGAAAGTTCCTCTCCCCGCTC
GCAGACAAGGATGCCGTGGGAGGTCTTGGAATCGCTAAAGCAGGGAATAAGCCAAGATGGGTGCGGATGC
GGGAAGCAGGTGAGCCAGGCTGGGAAGAGGAGAAGGAGAAAGCCGAAACGAGGAAATCAGCGGATCGCAC
TGCAGACGTGTTGAGAGCCCTCGCAGACTTTGGACTTAAGCCACTGATGCGGGTTTACACGGATTCAGAG
ATGTCCTCGGTGGAATGGAAGCCGCTCAGAAAGGGTCAAGCCGTGAGAACGTGGGACCGCGACATGTTCC
AGCAGGCAATTGAGCGGATGATGTCCTGGGAGTCTTGGAACCAAAGGGTCGGGCAAGAATATGCGAAACT
GGTGGAGCAAAAAAATAGGTTTGAACAAAAAAATTTCGTTGGTCAAGAGCATCTGGTTCATTTGGTTAAT
CAACTTCAACAAGATATGAAAGAAGCATCACCTGGCTTGGAATCTAAAGAACAAACAGCACACTACGTTA
CGGGTAGGGCGTTGAGGGGATCGGATAAAGTTTTCGAGAAGTGGGGTAAGTTGGCCCCCGACGCCCCTTT
CGATCTGTATGACGCCGAGATAAAGAACGTTCAGCGGAGGAACACTCGCCGCTTTGGTTCGCACGATCTG
TTTGCAAAACTGGCCGAGCCTGAGTACCAGGCCCTTTGGCGGGAGGATGCGTCGTTCCTTACACGCTACG
CGGTTTATAATTCAATTCTCAGAAAGCTCAATCACGCGAAGATGTTTGCGACTTTCACTCTTCCAGATGC
GACGGCACACCCTATATGGACTAGATTTGATAAGTTGGGGGGCAACTTGCACCAGTATACATTTCTGTTC
AACGAATTCGGCGAACGCAGGCATGCAATCAGGTTCCATAAACTTTTGAAAGTCGAGAATGGTGTTGCCA
GGGAGGTTGACGATGTCACAGTGCCTATCTCGATGTCCGAACAATTGGATAACTTGCTGCCCAGAGATCC
GAACGAACCGATTGCACTTTATTTCAGGGATTATGGTGCCGAACAACACTTTACGGGTGAGTTCGGAGGG
GCCAAGATTCAGTGCAGACGGGACCAGCTTGCTCACATGCACCGCAGGAGAGGGGCTAGGGATGTGTATT
TGAACGTTTCAGTTCGCGTGCAGTCCCAATCCGAGGCGCGGGGGGAGCGCAGACCACCATACGCGGCTGT
CTTCCGGCTGGTTGGCGATAACCATAGAGCGTTCGTGCATTTCGATAAGCTGAGCGATTACCTCGCCGAA
CATCCTGATGACGGAAAGTTGGGGTCAGAGGGGCTTCTGTCGGGCCTGAGGGTGATGTCCGTGGACCTGG
GATTGCGCACCAGTGCCTCGATCAGCGTTTTTAGGGTGGCCAGGAAAGATGAGTTGAAACCCAACTCGAA
GGGGAGGGTTCCGTTCTTTTTCCCTATAAAGGGCAACGATAACTTGGTCGCAGTGCATGAAAGGAGCCAA
CTGCTCAAACTTCCCGGGGAGACAGAGTCCAAAGATCTTCGCGCTATAAGGGAAGAGAGACAAAGAACTC
TCCGGCAGCTGCGCACGCAGCTCGCATACCTGCGGTTGCTTGTCCGCTGCGGAAGTGAAGACGTTGGCAG
GCGCGAGAGGTCATGGGCCAAATTGATTGAGCAGCCGGTCGACGCCGCAAATCACATGACTCCGGATTGG
AGGGAGGCTTTCGAGAACGAACTGCAGAAGTTGAAGAGTCTGCATGGCATATGCTCTGACAAAGAGTGGA
TGGACGCGGTTTACGAGTCCGTCCGCCGGGTCTGGCGGCACATGGGGAAACAAGTTCGCGATTGGAGAAA
GGATGTTAGATCCGGGGAAAGGCCGAAGATAAGAGGTTATGCCAAAGACGTGGTTGGTGGAAATTCTATC
GAACAGATCGAATATCTTGAGAGGCAGTACAAGTTCCTCAAGAGTTGGTCTTTCTTCGGTAAAGTCTCTG
GACAAGTTATAAGAGCAGAAAAGGGGAGCCGGTTCGCTATCACCTTGCGGGAACACATAGACCACGCAAA
AGAAGACAGACTGAAGAAGCTGGCGGACAGAATTATCATGGAAGCGCTGGGGTACGTTTACGCGCTGGAC
GAAAGGGGGAAAGGTAAATGGGTGGCCAAATACCCGCCATGCCAGTTGATATTGCTGGAAGAATTGTCCG
AATATCAATTTAATAACGATAGACCGCCATCCGAGAACAACCAACTTATGCAATGGTCTCACCGGGGAGT
TTTCCAGGAGTTGATCAACCAAGCTCAAGTGCACGATCTGCTTGTTGGTACAATGTACGCAGCGTTTTCC
TCACGCTTCGACGCTAGAACAGGAGCGCCGGGAATTCGGTGCCGGAGGGTGCCTGCGAGGTGTACTCAGG
AGCACAACCCGGAGCCATTTCCCTGGTGGTTGAATAAATTCGTTGTGGAACATACGTTGGATGCTTGCCC
GCTTCGGGCGGACGACCTCATTCCGACGGGTGAGGGCGAGATTTTCGTGTCGCCATTCTCGGCTGAGGAA
GGGGACTTCCATCAAATCCATGCTGACCTCAATGCGGCGCAAAATCTGCAGCAGAGATTGTGGAGTGATT
TTGACATCTCTCAGATCAGGCTTCGGTGCGATTGGGGAGAAGTCGATGGTGAACTCGTTCTCATTCCGAG
ACTCACCGGTAAAAGGACTGCTGATTCATATTCGAACAAAGTTTTTTACACTAACACAGGGGTCACTTAT
TATGAAAGAGAACGCGGTAAGAAGCGCCGCAAGGTGTTCGCGCAAGAGAAACTTTCCGAGGAAGAGGCCG
AGTTGCTCGTTGAAGCTGACGAAGCTCGCGAGAAGTCCGTCGTTCTGATGCGGGATCCTTCTGGCATAAT
AAACAGGGGGAATTGGACACGGCAGAAGGAATTTTGGTCCATGGTGAATCAGCGCATAGAAGGTTATCTG
GTCAAACAGATCAGAAGCAGGGTTCCCCTCCAGGATTCAGCGTGCGAGAACACGGGCGATATTAAGCGTC
CTGCTGCCACCAAAAAGGCCGGACAGGCTAAGAAAAAGAAGTGAGACGACTAGTGGCGGCCGCCGACGTC
CGATCGTTCAAACATTTGGCAATAAAGTTTCTTAAGATTGAATCCTGTTGCCGGTCTTGCGATGATTATC
ATATAATTTCTGTTGAATTACGTTAAGCATGTAATAATTAACATGTAATGCATGACGTTATTTATGAGAT
GGGTTTTTATGATTAGAGTCCCGCAATTATACATTTAATACGCGATAGAAAACAAAATATAGCGCGCAAA
CTAGGATAAATTATCGCGCGCGGTGTCATCTATGTTACTAGATCGGGAATTGATCCCCCCTCGACAGCTT
CCGGAAAGGGCGAATTCGCAACTTTGTATACAAAAGTTGAACGAGAAACGTAAAATGATATAAATATCAA
TATATTAAATTAGATTTTGCATAAAAAACAGACTACATAATACTGTAAAACACAACATATCCAGTCACTA
TGCCATCCAGCTGATATCCCCTATAGTGAGTCGTATTACATGGTCATAGCTGTTTCCTGGCAGCTCTGGC
CCGTGTCTCAAAATCTCTGATGTTACATTGCACAAGATAAAAATATATCATCATGCCTCCTC
