Features (pLannotate 1.2.2; 13 found; start..end, strand, type, name):
    400..492     +  CDS            lacI (fragment): lac repressor; lacI; The lac repressor binds to the lac operator to inhibit transcription in E. coli. This inhibition can be relieved by adding lactose or isopropyl-β-D-thiogalactopyranoside (IPTG).
    547..574     -  terminator     rrnB T2 terminator: transcription terminator T2 from the E. coli rrnB gene
    706..749     +  terminator     rrnB T1 terminator: Escherichia coli rrnB; transcription terminator T1 from the E. coli rrnB gene
    796..832     -  CDS            lacZα (fragment): LacZα fragment of β-galactosidase; lacZ fragment
    848..947     +  protein_bind   attL1: mutant version of attL; recombination site for the Gateway® LR reaction LR Clonase™
   1017..4400    +  CDS            cas12b: CS12B_ALIAG - Also known as c2c1 From Alicyclobacillus acidoterrestris (strain ATCC 49025 / DSM 3922 / CIP 106132 / NCIMB 13137 / GD3B).
   4479..4731    +  terminator     NOS terminator: nopaline synthase terminator and poly(A) signal
   4776..4899    +  protein_bind   attR5: mutant version of attR; recombination site for the Gateway® LR reaction LR Clonase™
   4917..4935    -  promoter       T7 promoter: promoter for bacteriophage T7 RNA polymerase
   5125..5148    +  promoter       Pc promoter (fragment): intI1 (promoter lies within the coding sequence); class 1 integron promoter
   5324..5380    +  CDS            GmR (fragment): gentamycin acetyltransferase; aacC1; confers resistance to gentamycin
   5387..6178    +  CDS            SmR: aminoglycoside adenylyltransferase (Murphy, 1985); aadA; confers resistance to spectinomycin and streptomycin
   6271..217     +  rep_origin     ori (across the origin): high-copy-number ColE1/pMB1/pBR322/pUC origin of replication
>Addgene plasmid #129670 | pYPQ290 | addgene full sequence | sequence record 255066 | Addgene NGS Result
GAGATACCTACAGCGTGAGCTATGAGAAAGCGCCACGCTTCCCGAAGGGAGAAAGGCGGACAGGTATCCG
GTAAGCGGCAGGGTCGGAACAGGAGAGCGCACGAGGGAGCTTCCAGGGGGAAACGCCTGGTATCTTTATA
GTCCTGTCGGGTTTCGCCACCTCTGACTTGAGCGTCGATTTTTGTGATGCTCGTCAGGGGGGCGGAGCCT
ATGGAAAAACGCCAGCAACGCGGCCTTTTTACGGTTCCTGGCCTTTTGCTGGCCTTTTGCTCACATGTTC
TTTCCTGCGTTATCCCCTGATTCTGTGGATAACCGTATTACCGCCTTTGAGTGAGCTGATACCGCTCGCC
GCAGCCGAACGACCGAGCGCAGCGAGTCAGTGAGCGAGGAAGCGGAAGAGCGCCCAATACGCAAACCGCC
TCTCCCCGCGCGTTGGCCGATTCATTAATGCAGCTGGCACGACAGGTTTCCCGACTGGAAAGCGGGCAGT
GAGCGCAACGCAATTAATACGCGTACCGCGAGCCAGGAAGAGTTTGTAGAAACGCAAAAAGGCCATCCGT
CAGGATGGCCTTCTGCTTAGTTTGATGCCTGGCAGTTTATGGCGGGCGTCCTGCCCGCCACCCTCCGGGC
CGTTGCTTCACAACGTTCAAATCCGCTCCCGGCGGATTTGTCCTACTCAGGAGAGCGTTCACCGACAAAC
AACAGATAAAACGAAAGGCCCAGTCTTCCGACTGAGCCTTTCGTTTTATTTGATGCCTGGCAGTTCCCTA
CTCTCGCGTTAACGCTTGCATGGATGTTTTCCCAGTCACGACGTTGTAAAACGACGGCCAGTCTTAAGCT
CGGGCCCCAAATAATGATTTTATTTTGACTGATAGTGACCTGTTCGTTGCAACAAATTGATGAGCAATGC
TTTTTTATAATGCCAACTTTGTACAAAAAAGCAGGCTCCGAATTCGCCCTTCACCATGGCTCCTAAGAAG
AAGCGGAAGGTTGGTATTCACGGGGTGCCTGCGGCTGCGGTGAAGTCAATAAAAGTTAAACTCCGCCTGG
ACGATATGCCAGAAATTCGGGCTGGCCTCTGGAAGCTTCACAAAGAGGTTAACGCTGGCGTCAGATATTA
CACGGAATGGTTGTCGCTGCTCCGGCAAGAAAATCTCTACAGAAGGTCGCCCAATGGTGATGGGGAACAA
GAGTGCGACAAAACGGCGGAGGAATGCAAAGCGGAACTCCTTGAAAGACTTCGCGCGAGACAAGTCGAAA
ACGGCCATAGAGGCCCGGCCGGTTCCGATGATGAATTGCTTCAGCTTGCGCGGCAGCTTTACGAATTGCT
CGTGCCGCAAGCCATAGGTGCAAAAGGAGACGCACAACAAATTGCAAGAAAGTTCCTCTCCCCGCTCGCA
GACAAGGATGCCGTGGGAGGTCTTGGAATCGCTAAAGCAGGGAATAAGCCAAGATGGGTGCGGATGCGGG
AAGCAGGTGAGCCAGGCTGGGAAGAGGAGAAGGAGAAAGCCGAAACGAGGAAATCAGCGGATCGCACTGC
AGACGTGTTGAGAGCCCTCGCAGACTTTGGACTTAAGCCACTGATGCGGGTTTACACGGATTCAGAGATG
TCCTCGGTGGAATGGAAGCCGCTCAGAAAGGGTCAAGCCGTGAGAACGTGGGACCGCGACATGTTCCAGC
AGGCAATTGAGCGGATGATGTCCTGGGAGTCTTGGAACCAAAGGGTCGGGCAAGAATATGCGAAACTGGT
GGAGCAAAAAAATAGGTTTGAACAAAAAAATTTCGTTGGTCAAGAGCATCTGGTTCATTTGGTTAATCAA
CTTCAACAAGATATGAAAGAAGCATCACCTGGCTTGGAATCTAAAGAACAAACAGCACACTACGTTACGG
GTAGGGCGTTGAGGGGATCGGATAAAGTTTTCGAGAAGTGGGGTAAGTTGGCCCCCGACGCCCCTTTCGA
TCTGTATGACGCCGAGATAAAGAACGTTCAGCGGAGGAACACTCGCCGCTTTGGTTCGCACGATCTGTTT
GCAAAACTGGCCGAGCCTGAGTACCAGGCCCTTTGGCGGGAGGATGCGTCGTTCCTTACACGCTACGCGG
TTTATAATTCAATTCTCAGAAAGCTCAATCACGCGAAGATGTTTGCGACTTTCACTCTTCCAGATGCGAC
GGCACACCCTATATGGACTAGATTTGATAAGTTGGGGGGCAACTTGCACCAGTATACATTTCTGTTCAAC
GAATTCGGCGAACGCAGGCATGCAATCAGGTTCCATAAACTTTTGAAAGTCGAGAATGGTGTTGCCAGGG
AGGTTGACGATGTCACAGTGCCTATCTCGATGTCCGAACAATTGGATAACTTGCTGCCCAGAGATCCGAA
CGAACCGATTGCACTTTATTTCAGGGATTATGGTGCCGAACAACACTTTACGGGTGAGTTCGGAGGGGCC
AAGATTCAGTGCAGACGGGACCAGCTTGCTCACATGCACCGCAGGAGAGGGGCTAGGGATGTGTATTTGA
ACGTTTCAGTTCGCGTGCAGTCCCAATCCGAGGCGCGGGGGGAGCGCAGACCACCATACGCGGCTGTCTT
CCGGCTGGTTGGCGATAACCATAGAGCGTTCGTGCATTTCGATAAGCTGAGCGATTACCTCGCCGAACAT
CCTGATGACGGAAAGTTGGGGTCAGAGGGGCTTCTGTCGGGCCTGAGGGTGATGTCCGTGGACCTGGGAT
TGCGCACCAGTGCCTCGATCAGCGTTTTTAGGGTGGCCAGGAAAGATGAGTTGAAACCCAACTCGAAGGG
GAGGGTTCCGTTCTTTTTCCCTATAAAGGGCAACGATAACTTGGTCGCAGTGCATGAAAGGAGCCAACTG
CTCAAACTTCCCGGGGAGACAGAGTCCAAAGATCTTCGCGCTATAAGGGAAGAGAGACAAAGAACTCTCC
GGCAGCTGCGCACGCAGCTCGCATACCTGCGGTTGCTTGTCCGCTGCGGAAGTGAAGACGTTGGCAGGCG
CGAGAGGTCATGGGCCAAATTGATTGAGCAGCCGGTCGACGCCGCAAATCACATGACTCCGGATTGGAGG
GAGGCTTTCGAGAACGAACTGCAGAAGTTGAAGAGTCTGCATGGCATATGCTCTGACAAAGAGTGGATGG
ACGCGGTTTACGAGTCCGTCCGCCGGGTCTGGCGGCACATGGGGAAACAAGTTCGCGATTGGAGAAAGGA
TGTTAGATCCGGGGAAAGGCCGAAGATAAGAGGTTATGCCAAAGACGTGGTTGGTGGAAATTCTATCGAA
CAGATCGAATATCTTGAGAGGCAGTACAAGTTCCTCAAGAGTTGGTCTTTCTTCGGTAAAGTCTCTGGAC
AAGTTATAAGAGCAGAAAAGGGGAGCCGGTTCGCTATCACCTTGCGGGAACACATAGACCACGCAAAAGA
AGACAGACTGAAGAAGCTGGCGGACAGAATTATCATGGAAGCGCTGGGGTACGTTTACGCGCTGGACGAA
AGGGGGAAAGGTAAATGGGTGGCCAAATACCCGCCATGCCAGTTGATATTGCTGGAAGAATTGTCCGAAT
ATCAATTTAATAACGATAGACCGCCATCCGAGAACAACCAACTTATGCAATGGTCTCACCGGGGAGTTTT
CCAGGAGTTGATCAACCAAGCTCAAGTGCACGATCTGCTTGTTGGTACAATGTACGCAGCGTTTTCCTCA
CGCTTCGACGCTAGAACAGGAGCGCCGGGAATTCGGTGCCGGAGGGTGCCTGCGAGGTGTACTCAGGAGC
ACAACCCGGAGCCATTTCCCTGGTGGTTGAATAAATTCGTTGTGGAACATACGTTGGATGCTTGCCCGCT
TCGGGCGGACGACCTCATTCCGACGGGTGAGGGCGAGATTTTCGTGTCGCCATTCTCGGCTGAGGAAGGG
GACTTCCATCAAATCCATGCTGACCTCAATGCGGCGCAAAATCTGCAGCAGAGATTGTGGAGTGATTTTG
ACATCTCTCAGATCAGGCTTCGGTGCGATTGGGGAGAAGTCGATGGTGAACTCGTTCTCATTCCGAGACT
CACCGGTAAAAGGACTGCTGATTCATATTCGAACAAAGTTTTTTACACTAACACAGGGGTCACTTATTAT
GAAAGAGAACGCGGTAAGAAGCGCCGCAAGGTGTTCGCGCAAGAGAAACTTTCCGAGGAAGAGGCCGAGT
TGCTCGTTGAAGCTGACGAAGCTCGCGAGAAGTCCGTCGTTCTGATGCGGGATCCTTCTGGCATAATAAA
CAGGGGGAATTGGACACGGCAGAAGGAATTTTGGTCCATGGTGAATCAGCGCATAGAAGGTTATCTGGTC
AAACAGATCAGAAGCAGGGTTCCCCTCCAGGATTCAGCGTGCGAGAACACGGGCGATATTAAGCGTCCTG
CTGCCACCAAAAAGGCCGGACAGGCTAAGAAAAAGAAGTGAGACGACTAGTGGCGGCCGCCGACGTCCGA
TCGTTCAAACATTTGGCAATAAAGTTTCTTAAGATTGAATCCTGTTGCCGGTCTTGCGATGATTATCATA
TAATTTCTGTTGAATTACGTTAAGCATGTAATAATTAACATGTAATGCATGACGTTATTTATGAGATGGG
TTTTTATGATTAGAGTCCCGCAATTATACATTTAATACGCGATAGAAAACAAAATATAGCGCGCAAACTA
GGATAAATTATCGCGCGCGGTGTCATCTATGTTACTAGATCGGGAATTGATCCCCCCTCGACAGCTTCCG
GAAAGGGCGAATTCGCAACTTTGTATACAAAAGTTGAACGAGAAACGTAAAATGATATAAATATCAATAT
ATTAAATTAGATTTTGCATAAAAAACAGACTACATAATACTGTAAAACACAACATATCCAGTCACTATGC
CATCCAGCTGATATCCCCTATAGTGAGTCGTATTACATGGTCATAGCTGTTTCCTGGCAGCTCTGGCCCG
TGTCTCAAAATCTCTGATGTTACATTGCACAAGATAAAAATATATCATCATGCCTCCTCTGGACCAGCCA
GGACAGAAATGCCTCGACTTCGCTGCTACCCAAGGTTGCCGGGTGACGCACACCGTGGAAACGGATGAAG
GCACGAACCCAGTGGACATAAGCCTGTTCGGTTCGTAAGCTGTAATGCAAGTAGCGTATGCGCTCACGCA
ACTGGTCCAGAACCTTGACCGAACGCAGCGGTGGTAACGGCGCAGTGGCGGTTTTCATGGCTTGTTATGA
CTGTTTTTTTGGGGTACAGTCTATGCCTCGGGCATCCAAGCAGCAAGCGCGTTACGCCGTGGGTCGATGT
TTGATGTTATGGAGCAGCAACGATGTTACGCAGCAGGGCAGTCGCCCTAAAACAAAGTTAAACATTATGA
GGGAAGCGGTGATCGCCGAAGTATCGACTCAACTATCAGAGGTAGTTGGCGTCATCGAGCGCCATCTCGA
ACCGACGTTGCTGGCCGTACATTTGTACGGCTCCGCAGTGGATGGCGGCCTGAAGCCACACAGTGATATT
GATTTGCTGGTTACGGTGACCGTAAGGCTTGATGAAACAACGCGGCGAGCTTTGATCAACGACCTTTTGG
AAACTTCGGCTTCCCCTGGAGAGAGCGAGATTCTCCGCGCTGTAGAAGTCACCATTGTTGTGCACGACGA
CATCATTCCGTGGCGTTATCCAGCTAAGCGCGAACTGCAATTTGGAGAATGGCAGCGCAATGACATTCTT
GCAGGTATCTTCGAGCCAGCCACGATCGACATTGATCTGGCTATCTTGCTGACAAAAGCAAGAGAACATA
GCGTTGCCTTGGTAGGTCCAGCGGCGGAGGAACTCTTTGATCCGGTTCCTGAACAGGATCTATTTGAGGC
GCTAAATGAAACCTTAACGCTATGGAACTCGCCGCCCGACTGGGCTGGCGATGAGCGAAATGTAGTGCTT
ACGTTGTCCCGCATTTGGTACAGCGCAGTAACCGGCAAAATCGCGCCGAAGGATGTCGCTGCCGACTGGG
CAATGGAGCGCCTGCCGGCCCAGTATCAGCCCGTCATACTTGAAGCTAGACAGGCTTATCTTGGACAAGA
AGAAGATCGCTTGGCCTCGCGCGCAGATCAGTTGGAAGAATTTGTCCACTACGTGAAAGGCGAGATCACC
AAGGTAGTCGGCAAATAACCCTCGAGCCACCCATGACCAAAATCCCTTAACGTGAGTTACGCGTCGTTCC
ACTGAGCGTCAGACCCCGTAGAAAAGATCAAAGGATCTTCTTGAGATCCTTTTTTTCTGCGCGTAATCTG
CTGCTTGCAAACAAAAAAACCACCGCTACCAGCGGTGGTTTGTTTGCCGGATCAAGAGCTACCAACTCTT
TTTCCGAAGGTAACTGGCTTCAGCAGAGCGCAGATACCAAATACTGTTCTTCTAGTGTAGCCGTAGTTAG
GCCACCACTTCAAGAACTCTGTAGCACCGCCTACATACCTCGCTCTGCTAATCCTGTTACCAGTGGCTGC
TGCCAGTGGCGATAAGTCGTGTCTTACCGGGTTGGACTCAAGACGATAGTTACCGGATAAGGCGCAGCGG
TCGGGCTGAACGGGGGGTTCGTGCACACAGCCCAGCTTGGAGCGAACGACCTACACCGAACT
